Addgene plasmid #219705: L1B42-pGATA23-Bxb1-SAUR-tUBQ10
Purpose: Level 1 pGATA23-Bxb1-SAUR-tUBQ10, for lateral root specific expression of Bxb1 integrase with SAUR tag
Depositing lab: Jennifer Nemhauser. Depositing organization: University of Washington.
Backbone
  Vector backbone: pGII-L1-Rep
  Backbone size w/o insert (bp): 4708
  Vector type: Plant Expression
  Selectable markers: Hygromycin
Growth in bacteria
  Bacterial resistance: Kanamycin, 50 μg/mL
  Growth temperature: 37°C
  Growth strain: DH5alpha
  Copy number: High Copy
Gene/Insert
  Gene/Insert name: pGATA23:Bxb1:SAUR:tUBQ10
  Species: Synthetic
  Insert size (bp): 3045
  Cloning method: Golden Gate
Terms and licenses: Academic/Nonprofit Terms; Industry Terms: Not Available to Industry
How to cite: L1B42-pGATA23-Bxb1-SAUR-tUBQ10 was a gift from Jennifer Nemhauser (Addgene plasmid # 219705 ; http://n2t.net/addgene:219705 ; RRID:Addgene_219705)
