[The description below was written by a language model from this plasmid's Addgene catalogue record and pLannotate feature annotations shown in this document.]
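Description:
L1B42-pGATA23-Bxb1-SAUR-tUBQ10 is a Level 1 Golden Gate plant expression construct built in the pGII-L1-Rep backbone, a pGreenII-style binary vector for Agrobacterium-mediated transformation. The sequenced plasmid is about 9.1 kb. It is maintained at high copy in E. coli through a ColE1/pUC-type origin and selected with kanamycin via an aph(3')-Ia gene. A pSa origin is also present, which in this vector family supports replication in Agrobacterium. Nopaline-type right and left T-DNA border repeats are annotated. Next to the left border sits a plant selection cassette in which the CaMV 35S promoter drives the hygromycin phosphotransferase gene (hph), terminated by the CaMV polyadenylation signal, matching the hygromycin marker listed in the catalogue entry.

According to the record, the payload is a roughly 3 kb synthetic transcription unit in which the GATA23 promoter drives the Bxb1 serine integrase fused to a SAUR tag, ending in a UBQ10 terminator. The stated purpose is lateral-root-specific expression of the integrase. The record does not explain what the SAUR tag does, and it names no recombination target, so any target for the integrase would have to be supplied separately. None of the payload parts was recognised by the automated annotation: the region following the T7 promoter and lacZα remnant is essentially unannotated, so the insert's composition rests on the catalogue fields alone. The short CEN/ARS, yokD and Tn903 transposase fragment hits look like incidental matches or marker-flanking remnants rather than functional elements.
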