Features (pLannotate 1.2.2; 15 found; start..end, strand, type, name):
     44..68      +  misc_feature   RB T-DNA repeat: right border repeat from nopaline C58 T-DNA
    159..747     -  rep_origin     ori: high-copy-number ColE1/pMB1/pBR322/pUC origin of replication
   2106..2175    +  ncRNA          RNA-OUT: Accession: RF00240 - RNA-OUT
   2256..3071    -  CDS            KanR: aminoglycoside phosphotransferase; aph(3')-Ia; confers resistance to kanamycin in bacteria or G418 (Geneticin®) in eukaryotes
   3256..3357    +  CDS            TRA2_ECOLX (fragment): Protein predicted: Swiss-Prot protein existence level 4. Required for transposition of transposon Tn903. From Escherichia coli.
   3362..3797    +  rep_origin     pSa ori: origin of replication from bacterial plasmid pSa
   3924..3946    +  misc_feature   LB T-DNA repeat: left border repeat from nopaline C58 T-DNA (truncated)
   3954..4130    -  polyA_signal   CaMV poly(A) signal: cauliflower mosaic virus polyadenylation signal
   4180..4344    -  CDS            yokD (fragment): YOKD_BACSU - Experimental evidence at protein level: Swiss-Prot protein existence level 1. May contribute to antibiotic resistance. From Bacillus subtilis (strain 168).
   4365..5387    -  CDS            hph: KHYB_ECOLX - Experimental evidence at protein level: Swiss-Prot protein existence level 1. The aminoglycoside phosphotransferases achieve inactivation of their antibiotic substrates by phosphorylation. Only phosphorylates hygromycin and closely related compounds such as demethyl analogs and destomycin. From Escherichia coli.
   5407..5752    -  promoter       CaMV 35S promoter: strong constitutive promoter from cauliflower mosaic virus
   5409..5455    -  promoter       minimal CaMV 35S promoter: minimal 35S promoter from cauliflower mosaic virus
   5833..5990    -  CDS            lacZα (fragment): LacZα fragment of β-galactosidase; lacZ fragment
   5993..6011    +  promoter       T7 promoter: promoter for bacteriophage T7 RNA polymerase
   6446..6463    -  misc_feature   CEN/ARS (fragment): S. cerevisiae CEN6 centromere fused to an autonomously replicating sequence
>Addgene plasmid #219705 | L1B42-pGATA23-Bxb1-SAUR-tUBQ10 | addgene full sequence | sequence record 435735 | Addgene NGS Result
ACCACAGAATCAGGGGATAACGCAGGAAAGAACATGAAGGCCTTGACAGGATATATTGGCGGGTAAACTA
AGTCGCTGTATGTGTTTGTTTGAGATCTCATGTGAGCAAAAGGCCAGCAAAAGGCCAGGAACCGTAAAAA
GGCCGCGTTGCTGGCGTTTTTCCATAGGCTCCGCCCCCCTGACGAGCATCACAAAAATCGACGCTCAAGT
CAGAGGTGGCGAAACCCGACAGGACTATAAAGATACCAGGCGTTTCCCCCTGGAAGCTCCCTCGTGCGCT
CTCCTGTTCCGACCCTGCCGCTTACCGGATACCTGTCCGCCTTTCTCCCTTCGGGAAGCGTGGCGCTTTC
TCATAGCTCACGCTGTAGGTATCTCAGTTCGGTGTAGGTCGTTCGCTCCAAGCTGGGCTGTGTGCACGAA
CCCCCCGTTCAGCCCGACCGCTGCGCCTTATCCGGTAACTATCGTCTTGAGTCCAACCCGGTAAGACACG
ACTTATCGCCACTGGCAGCAGCCACTGGTAACAGGATTAGCAGAGCGAGGTATGTAGGCGGTGCTACAGA
GTTCTTGAAGTGGTGGCCTAACTACGGCTACACTAGAAGAACAGTATTTGGTATCTGCGCTCTGCTGAAG
CCAGTTACCTTCGGAAGAAGAGTTGGTAGCTCTTGATCCGGCAAACAAACCACCGCTGGTAGCGGTGGTT
TTTTTGTTTGCAAGCAGCAGATTACGCGCAGAAAAAAAGGATCTCAAGAAGATCCTTTGATCTTTTCTAC
GGGGTCTGACGCTCAGTGGAACGAAAACTCACGTTAAGGGATTTTGGTCATGAGATTATCAAAAAGGATC
TTCACCTAGATCCTTTTAAATTAAAAATGAAGTTTTAAATCAATCTAAAGTACTGAGAGATCCCCTCATA
ATTTCCCCAAAGCGTAACCATGTGTGAATAAATTTTGAGCTAGTAGGGTTGCAGCCACGAGTAAGTCTTC
CCTTGTTATTGTGTAGCCAGAATGCCGCAAAACTTCCATGCCTAAGCGAACTGTTGAGAGTACGTTTCGA
TTTCTGACTGTGTTAGCCTGGAAGTGCTTGTCCCAACCTTGTTTCTGAGCATGAACGCCCGCAAGCCAAC
ATGTTAGTTGAAGCATCAGGGCGATTAGCAGCATGATATCAAAACGCTCTGAGCTGCTCGTTCGGCTATG
GCGTAGGCCTAGTCCGTAGGCAGGACTTTTCAAGTCTCGGAAGGTTTCTTCAATCTGCATTCGCTTCGAA
TAGATATTAACAAGTTGTTTGGGTGTTCGAATTTCAACAGGTAAGTTAGTTGCTAGAACCCATGGCTCCT
TTGCCGACGCTGAGTAGATTTTAGGTGACGGGTGGTGACAATGAGTCCGTGTCGAGCGCTGATTTTTTCG
GCCTTTAGAGCGAGATTTATACAATAGAATTTGGCATGAGATTGGATTGCTTTTAGTCAGCCTCTTATAG
CCTAAAGTCTTTGAGTGACTAGATGACATATCATGTAAGTTGCTGATAGGTTTCCAGTTTTCCGCTCCTA
GGTCTGCATATTGTACTTTTCCTCTTACTCGACTTAACCAGTACCAACCCAGCTTCTCAACGGATTTATA
CCATGGCACTTTAAAGCCAGCATCACTGACAATGAGCGGTGTGGTGTTACTCGGTAGAATGCTCGCAAGG
TCGGCTAGAAATTGGTCATGAGCTTTCTTTGAACATTGCTCTGAAAGCGGGAACGCTTTCTCATAAAGAG
TAACAGAACGACCGTGTAGTGCGACTGAAGCTCGCAATACCATAAGTCGTTTTTGCTCACGAATATCAGA
CCAGTCAACAAGTACAATGGGCATCGTATTGCCCGAACAGATAAAGCTAGCATGCCAACGGTATACAGCG
AGTCGCTCTTTGTGGAGGTGACGATTACCTAACAATCGGTCGATTCGTTTGATGTTATGTTTTGTTCTCG
CTTTGGTTGGCAGGTTACGGCCAAGTTCGGTAAGAGTGAGAGTTTTACAGTCAAGTAATGCGTGGCAAGC
CAACGTTAAGCTGTTGAGTCGTTTTAAGTGTAATTCGGGGCAGAATTGGTAAAGAGAGTCGTGTAAAATA
TCGAGTTCGCACATCTTGTTGTCTGATTATTGATTTTTCGCGAAACCATTTGATCATATGACAAGATGTG
TATCCACCTTAACTTAATGATTTTTACCAAAATCATTAGGGGATTCATCAGTCTAAAGTATATATGTGTA
ACATTGGTCTAGTGATTAGAAAAACTCATCGAGCATCAAATGAAACTGCAATTTATTCATATCAGGATTA
TCAATACCATATTTTTGAAAAAGCCGTTTCTGTAATGAAGGAGAAAACTCACCGAGGCAGTTCCATAGGA
TGGCAAGATCCTGGTATCGGTCTGCGATTCCGACTCGTCCAACATCAATACAACCTATTAATTTCCCCTC
GTCAAAAATAAGGTTATCAAGTGAGAAATCACCATGAGTGACGACTGAATCCGGTGAGAATGGCAAAAGT
TTATGCATTTCTTTCCAGACTTGTTCAACAGGCCAGCCATTACGCTCGTCATCAAAATCACTCGCATCAA
CCAAACCGTTATTCATTCGTGATTGCGCCTGAGCGAGACGAAATACGCGATCGCTGTTAAAAGGACAATT
ACAAACAGGAATCGAATGCAACCGGCGCAGGAACACTGCCAGCGCATCAACAATATTTTCACCTGAATCA
GGATATTCTTCTAATACCTGGAATGCTGTTTTCCCTGGGATCGCAGTGGTGAGTAACCATGCATCATCAG
GAGTACGGATAAAATGCTTGATGGTCGGAAGAGGCATAAATTCCGTCAGCCAGTTTAGTCTGACCATCTC
ATCTGTAACATCATTGGCAACGCTACCTTTGCCATGTTTCAGAAACAACTCTGGCGCATCGGGCTTCCCA
TACAATCGGTAGATTGTCGCACCTGATTGCCCGACATTATCGCGAGCCCATTTATACCCATATAAATCAG
CATCCATGTTGGAATTTAATCGCGGCCTTGAGCAAGACGTTTCCCGTTGAATATGGCTCATAACACCCCT
TGTATTACTGTTTATGTAAGCAGACAGTTTTATTGTTCATGATGATATATTTTTATCTTGTGCAATGTAA
CATCAGAGATTTTGAGACACAACGTGGCTTTGTTGAATAAATCGAACTTTTGCTGAGTTGAAGGATCAGA
TCACGCATCTTCCCGACAACGCAGACCGTTCCGTGGCAAAGCAAAAGTTCAAAATCACCAACTGGTCCAC
CTACAACAAAGCTCTCATCAACCGTGGCTCCCTCACTTTCTGGCTGGATGATGGGGCGATTCAGGCGATC
CCCATCCAACAGCCCGCCGTCGAGCGGGCTTTTTTATCCCCGGAAGCCTGTGGATAGAGGGTAGTTATCC
ACGTGAAACCGCTAATGCCCCGCAAAGCCTTGATTCACGGGGCTTTCCGGCCCGCTCCAAAAACTATCCA
CGTGAAATCGCTAATCAGGGTACGTGAAATCGCTAATCGGAGTACGTGAAATCGCTAATAAGGTCACGTG
AAATCGCTAATCAAAAAGGCACGTGAGAACGCTAATAGCCCTTTCAGATCAACAGCTTGCAAACACCCCT
CGCTCCGGCAAGTAGTTACAGCAAGTAGTATGTTCAATTAGCTTTTCAATTATGAATATATATATCAATT
ATTGGTCGCCCTTGGCTTGTGGACAATGCGCTACGCGCACCGGCTCCGCCCGTGGACAACCGCAAGCGGT
TGCCCACCGTCGAGCGCCTTTGCCCACAACCCGGCGGCCGGCCGCAACAGATCGTTTTATAAATTTTTTT
TTTTGAAAAAGAAAAAGCCCGAAAGGCGGCAACCTCTCGGGCTTCTGGATTTCCGATCCCCGGAATTAGA
TCTTGGCAGGATATATTGTGGTGTAACGTTATCGATCTGGATTTTAGTACTGGATTTTGGTTTTAGGAAT
TAGAAATTTTATTGATAGAAGTATTTTACAAATACAAATACATACTAAGGGTTTCTTATATGCTCAACAC
ATGAGCGAAACCCTATAAGAACCCTAATTTCCCTTATCGGGAAACTACTCACACATTATTTATGGAGAAA
ATAGAGAGAGATAGATTTGTAGAGAGAGACTGGTGATTTCAGCGTACCGAATTAATTCCTGAATCACTGC
GACCGGCCCTCCCGCGACCCAGCCGAGCGAGCTTAGCGAACTGTGGACGAGAACTGTGCCACCAAGCGTA
AGGCCGTTCTCTCGCATTTGCCTTGCTAGGCTCGCGCGAGTTGCTGGCTGAGGCGTTCTCGAAATCAGCT
CTTGTTCGGTCGGCATCTACTCTATTCCTTTGCCCTCGGACGAGTGCTGGGGCGTCGGTTTCCACTATCG
GCGAGTACTTCTACACAGCCATCGGTCCAGACGGCCGCGCTTCTGCGGGCGATTTGTGTACGCCCGACAG
TCCCGGCTCCGGATCGGACGATTGCGTCGCATCGACCCTGCGCCCAAGCTGCATCATCGAAATTGCCGTC
AACCAAGCTCTGATAGAGTTGGTCAAGACCAATGCGGAGCATATACGCCCGGAGCCTTGGCGATCCTGCA
AGCTCCGGATGCCTCCGCTCGAAGTAGCGCGTCTGCTGCTCCATACAAGCCAACCACGGCCTCCAGAAGA
AGATGTTGGCGACCTCGTATTGGGAATCCCCGAACATCGCCTCGCTCCAGTCAATGACCGCTGTTATGCG
GCCATTGTCCGTCAGGACATTGTTGGAGCCGAAATCCGCGTGCACGAGGTGCCGGACTTCGGGGCAGTCC
TCGGCCCAAAGCATCAGCTCATCGAGAGCCTGCGCGACGGACGCACTGACGGTGTCGTCCATCACAGTTT
GCCAGTGATACACATGGGGATCAGCAATCGCGCATATGAAATCACGCCATGTAGTGTATTGACCGATTCC
TTGCGGTCCGAATGGGCCGAACCCGCTCGTCTGGCTAAGATCGGCCGCAGCGATAGCATCCATAGCCTCC
GCGACCGGCTGAAGAACAGCGGGCAGTTCGGTTTCAGGCAGGTCTTGCAACGTGACACCCTGTGCACGGC
GGGAGATGCAATAGGTCAGGCTCTCGCTGAACTCCCCAATGTCAAGCACTTCCGGAATCGGGAGCGCGGC
CGATGCAAAGTGCCGATAAACATAACGATCTTTGTAGAAACCATCGGCGCAGCTATTTACCCGCAGGACA
TATCCACGCCCTCCTACATCGAAGCTGAAAGCACGAGATTCTTCGCCCTCCGAGAGCTGCATCAGGTCGG
AGACGCTGTCGAACTTTTCGATCAGAAACTTCTCGACAGACGTCGCGGTGAGTTCAGGCTTTTTCATAGG
GGGGATCAGCTTGGGCTGTCCTCTCCAAATGAAATGAACTTCCTTATATAGAGGAAGGGTCTTGCGAAGG
ATAGTGGGATTGTGCGTCATCCCTTACGTCAGTGGAGATGTCACATCAATCCACTTGCTTTGAAGACGTG
GTTGGAACGTCTTCTTTTTCCACGATGCTCCTCGTGGGTGGGGGTCCATCTTTGGGACCACTGTCGGCAG
AGGCATCTTGAATGATAGCCTTTCCTTTATCGCAATGATGGCATTTGTAGGAGCCACCTTCCTTTTCTAC
TGTCCTTTCGATGAAGTGACAGATAGCTGGGCAATGGAATCCGAGGAGGTTTCCCGAAATTACCCTTTGT
TGAAAAGTCTCAATAGCCCTTTGGTCTTCTGAGACTGTATCTTTGACATTTTTGGAGTAGGGGTACGATA
ACATTAACGCTTACAATTTCCATTCGCCATTCAGGCTGCGCAACTGTTGGGAAGGGCGATCGGTGCGGGC
CTCTTCGCTATTACGCCAGCTGGCGAAAGGGGGATGTGCTGCAAGGCGATTAAGTTGGGTAACGCCAGGG
TTTTCCCAGTCACGACGTTGTAAAACGACGGCCAGTGAATTGTAATACGACTCACTATAGGGCTTGGAGC
ATGAATAATCTTTGCGTACACCTAAATTTTATAGTGAAAAATACATAATTTTAAAACTTTACTTTTGTAG
AGATGCCTAAAAAAAAATGGTTTACCACATGGACATTGTTATTTGTTCAGATCTCCAACGTATAGCAATA
TTTGTGATTTATAGATATGTAATTTGGTGTTCAAAGAATGTGTAGAACAATTATTCTTATGGGTATGCCA
AGAAAAGTTATATAACTTTATTCTATACTGCTTTCACGTTAAATAATGTAACATTATTAATGTTGTCCTT
TTACTTTTCCTTGAATTGATTTGGGAAGAAGACTATTGGCTTCCTTATCACATCAAAAAGTCTATGAGTA
AGTGAAACATTGGCTGGCTTTTGCTTCATTCCTTTGTCTCTGTCTTCATGTGAACAAGTTTGCAGAAATT
TGTGGTTTCTTTTTTTACTTTCTTTTGTCTAATACACACACTCTCACCACTATTATAAAGAAAATCCATA
GATCCCGGTCGTGCGTACTGCCACTTTGCTTTCCACCCGACAATGATTTGGGAGATGTTTTGTTTTGTGT
CATACATCTACCAAAAAAGTCTTAATCATTGTTCATCAAAAGAGCGCCCAAGGGCTCTTTCGTCTTCTTA
CCACACGCACACTAGTTCGAGAGGGTTTTTAAGGAGCTCTTAAGCCTTTCTTGATGACTCATACCACGAA
CAAGAACCAATCTTGTCACCCATATAATCTCCGTATTCAGAGAATTGAAGAGTTCTTGATCACTACTGTT
GTATCAAAAAGGAACTCTAAGAACTAAGATTGAAAATGAGAGCCCTGGTAGTCATCCGCCTGTCCCGCGT
CACCGATGCTACGACTTCACCGGAGCGTCAGCTGGAGTCTTGCCAGCAGCTCTGCGCCCAGCGCGGCTGG
GACGTCGTCGGGGTAGCGGAGGATCTGGACGTCTCCGGGGCGGTCGATCCGTTCGACCGGAAGCGCAGAC
CGAACCTGGCCCGGTGGCTAGCGTTCGAGGAGCAACCGTTTGACGTGATCGTGGCGTACCGGGTAGATCG
GTTGACCCGATCGATCCGGCATCTTCAGCAGCTGGTCCACTGGGCCGAGGACCACAAGAAGCTGGTCGTC
TCCGCGACCGAAGCGCACTTCGATACGACGACGCCGTTTGCGGCGGTCGTCATCGCGCTTATGGGAACGG
TGGCGCAGATGGAATTAGAAGCGATCAAAGAGCGGAACCGTTCGGCTGCGCATTTCAATATCCGCGCCGG
GAAATACCGAGGATCCCTGCCGCCGTGGGGATACCTGCCTACGCGCGTGGACGGGGAGTGGCGGCTGGTG
CCGGACCCTGTGCAGCGAGAGCGCATCCTCGAGGTGTATCACCGCGTCGTCGACAACCACGAGCCGCTGC
ATCTGGTGGCCCACGACCTGAACCGGCGTGGTGTCCTGTCGCCGAAGGACTACTTCGCGCAGCTGCAAGG
CCGCGAGCCGCAGGGCCGGGAGTGGTCGGCTACCGCGCTGAAGCGATCGATGATCTCCGGGGCGATGCTC
GGGTACGCGACTCTGAACGGTAAGACCGTCCGAGACGACGACGGAGCCCCGCTGGTGCGGGCTGAGCCGA
TCCTGACCCGTGAGCAGCTGGAGGCGCTGCGCGCCGAGCTCGTGAAGACCTCCCGGGCGAAGCCCGCGGT
GTCTACCCCGTCGCTGCTGCTGCGGGTGTTGTTCTGCGCGGTGTGCGGGGAGCCCGCGTACAAGTTCGCC
GGGGGAGGACGTAAGCACCCGCGCTACCGCTGCCGCTCGATGGGGTTCCCGAAGCACTGCGGGAACGGCA
CGGTGGCGATGGCCGAGTGGGACGCGTTCTGCGAGGAGCAGGTACTGGATCTGCTCGGGGACGCGGAGCG
TCTGGAGAAAGTCTGGGTAGCGGGCTCGGACTCCGCGGTCGAACTCGCGGAGGTGAACGCGGAGCTGGTG
GACCTGACGTCGCTGATCGGCTCCCCGGCCTACCGGGCGGGCTCTCCGCAGCGAGAAGCACTGGATGCCC
GTATTGCGGCGCTGGCCGCGCGGCAAGAGGAGCTGGAGGGCCTGGAGGCTCGCCCGTCTGGCTGGGAGTG
GCGCGAAACCGGGCAGCGGTTCGGGGACTGGTGGCGGGAGCAGGACACCGCGGCAAAGAACACCTGGCTT
CGGTCGATGAACGTTCGGCTGACGTTCGACGTCCGCGGCGGGCTGACTCGCACGATCGACTTCGGGGATC
TTCAGGAGTACGAGCAGCATCTCAGGCTCGGCAGCGTGGTCGAACGGCTACACACCGGGATGTCGTAATA
AGCTTAGTACTATACTACAACATTTCCATATTTTTTTTAGATTGTTAGCTAATTTCCCCTGGAGATAATT
GTAAATTGTTTCAATGAGAGGAATATACAATACATAGATCGTAATTGATCAATGCGTATTTGCATGTTGG
TAATCTCGTCTCTGTTATGCTTAAGAAGTTCAATGTTTCGTTTCATGTAAAACTTTGGTGGTTTGTGTTT
TGGGGCCTTGTATAATCCCTGATGAATAAGTGTTCTACTATGTTTCCGTTCCTGTTATCTCTTTCTTTCT
AATGACAAGTCGAACTTCTTCTTTATCATCGCTTCGTTTTTATTATCTGTGCTTCTTTTGTTTAATACGC
CTGCAAAGTGACTCGACTCTGTTTAGTGCAGTTCTGCGAAACTTGTAAATAGTCCAATTGTTGGCCTCTA
GTAATAGATGTAGCGAAAGTGTTGAGCTGTTGGGTTCTAAGGATGGCTTGAACATGTTAATCTTTTAGGT
TCTGAGTATGATGAACATTCGTTGTTGCTAAGAAATGCCTGTAATGTCCCACAAATGTAGAAAATGGTTC
GTACCTTTGTCCAAGCATTGATATGTCTGATGAGAGGAAACTGCAAGATACTGAGCTTGGTTTAACGAAG
GAGAGGCAGTTTCTTCCTTCCAAAGCATTTCATTTGACAATGCCTTGATCATCTTAAGTAGAGTTTCTGT
TGTGGAAAGTTTGAAACTTTGAAGAAACGACTCTCAAGTAAATTGATGATCACAAGTGAAAGTGTATGTT
CGCT
